>Addgene plasmid #82663 | p243_LTJ_4kbCD45.1Template | depositor full sequence | sequence record 163600 | p243_LTJ_4kbCD45.1Template sequence 6703 bps
TCGCGCGTTTCGGTGATGACGGTGAAAACCTCTGACACATGCAGCTCCCGGAGACGGTCACAGCTTGTCT
GTAAGCGGATGCCGGGAGCAGACAAGCCCGTCAGGGCGCGTCAGCGGGTGTTGGCGGGTGTCGGGGCTGG
CTTAACTATGCGGCATCAGAGCAGATTGTACTGAGAGTGCACCATATGCGGTGTGAAATACCGCACAGAT
GCGTAAGGAGAAAATACCGCATCAGGCGCCATTCGCCATTCAGGCTGCGCAACTGTTGGGAAGGGCGATC
GGTGCGGGCCTCTTCGCTATTACGCCAGCTGGCGAAAGGGGGATGTGCTGCAAGGCGATTAAGTTGGGTA
ACGCCAGGGTTTTCCCAGTCACGACGTTGTAAAACGACGGCCAGTGAATTCGAGCTCGGTACCTCGCGAA
TGCATCTAGATATCGGATCCCGGGTTAATTCACCAAGTATTATTGAATTGTTGATAACAGACAGATATAT
CATAAACCCGAGTTAATGATAATGAACAAAATAGACTAGTTATGGTTCTCATGGACTTTTCAATTTAGTT
GGAAAGATAGATACCAAACCAATAATTATCATAGTATAAACTGGGATCTTTTATAGGAGAAAGGATTTCA
AAATAATGATGTAGGGGTACATGATACAGTTCTTCTATTTTTCATATTCCTGGAGATACTGTGCTACAAC
CTACAATCTGCTTTGGTGATATTTTGGTATATTACCTCTGCTATATGCTAATTATTCTTTTACTTCTGCT
TGCTGAGTACTGAATTTGAAACCCAAAATACACTTATTTCATCAGATCATTCTCTGTACAAAAGAATATG
TTAAGACATTTGTATCCAATGTAGTATCATTCATTCTCGATGATGATTGTACTAATTTCCTTTTTTTTTT
TTTCCAGCTGCCATGTTTGGGAACATTACTGTGAATTACACCTATGAATCTAGTAATCAGACTTTTAAGG
CAGACCTCAAAGATGTCCAAAATGCTAAGTGTGGAAATGAGGATTGTGAAAACGTGTTAAATAATCTAGA
AGAATGCTCACAGATAAAAAACATCAGTGTGTCTAATGACTCATGTGCTCCAGCTACAACTATAGATTTA
TATGTACCACCAGGTGAATGTCAATTTCTCTCTATCTGGGTATTTAGAGCAACAGAAGGATTTCATGTAT
GTGTTCCTGTGCTTCTTCAAGCTAATGTGGTCAGAAAAAAGAACCGAGGGAAAGCAAGTGAGCTTTGATA
AGAGTGTGTTTCCTGCTGAGAACCCCGGAGAGCAGAGAGAAATACACACTTATTCCTTAGGACCACCACC
TGGCTCTCTTATTTCTTTTATAAAGAGATTCCCAGCTGGGAAGTGGTGTCCCTCACCTTCAATCTCAGCA
CTTCAGAGGCAGAGGCAGGCAGATCTCAGGGTTCCAAGGCAGCCATGGTTTACAGAGCAAGTTTCAAGAC
AGCCCAGGATACACAGAGAAACCCTGTCTCAAAACAAACAAAACAAAACAAAAAGCAAAAAACACAAAAC
TAAAACAACATAACAACAAACCATCAAAAAGCAGTTCCTATGGATTAGAAACAGCCTATTTTGTATTTTG
TGAAATAATTATACATAAGATTGCTGTTTTTTCATTTTTTTCTTTCTTCTTTTTGGTATTTCTTTTTAAA
TTCAAAATGTTCTCATTAGAGAAAAGAATGTAGTTAAACATCTAATGTTTTCTGGAAAAAAAAATCAAAG
GGGGAATTCTAGTTATGTTAATACCAAAGTTGTGATCACAGCACGTGGAAGGCAGGAGTACCTTATGTGT
TCAAAGCCAGTCTATGCTGTATCTTGAATTCTGTGGCAGCCTTCACAGTGTGAGATTACACCTTGTTTCC
AAAACCCCAAACAGATCAACAACAAGCGTGAAAACAGCAAAGAAATTGTTTTTCAAATGGGAAAAATCAG
CCGTTTATCTTGATGTTTCCTTGAGTTGCATTTATAAAAGCAGCACACATTTCTACTGAAATCTGTGGTA
CGAAGAAAATATGTTATCTTCCCTAATGAATGGCAAATATCTGAGTTGATAAACAAACTGCCAGCAAGTG
GTGTCTACACATATAGATATATCAAAACACTAATAATGTGCACATATTTGTATAATTGTGCATCAGCTGA
AATGGAGATAAATTAAAAATTAGGAATGTGACTAGATCATGAAGAAGCATCAGACCTTGGGAGAGCTTAG
ATGTCCCCTAGCGAAATCTCCTGCTTGCAAGACTGTACTCCATGAGTCTTATTTCAGAGTTGAGAGGGTT
CACATCTCCACACCAGGAACCATCACCTAAGAGCACCTCTCCGTTTCCTCCACAGGGACTGACAAGTTTT
CGCTACATGACTGCACACCAAAAGAAAAGGCTAATACTTCAATTTGTTTAGAGTGGAAAACAGAAAACCT
TGATTTCAGAAAATGCAACAGTGACAATATTTCATATGTACTCCACTGTGAGCCAGGTACGATGCTGGGC
AGAGAAGTTCTATTATCAGAAATTATTCCAGACGTGGCTTAAATGTTCTTTCTGTAGCCTTGTCCTCCTC
ACCCACCCTCAGTGATCCGCCATAAATTAGAATAAAATAACCCTAGTATCTCTGGCACTGAAACAAATTC
ACAACGTAGATAAATGAAAAGAGCAACCCATGGATGATAAATATTATGAAAAATTAATTAAAAGAATTTT
CTTGAGTACTGTTATATACCAGACATTGTTGAAAGGGTGATGAGATGCAGGCATTATAAAAGAAAGATGG
TATCCATAGTCTGTAGAAAGGAAGCATAGTATTATCCACACCGGAGGTTGCTTTCTCAGACTTTCATACA
TGAAAATCATTGGAAAGTTCAAGAATCTGCAGGTAGCAAGGAAAACAAGTGCTTCTAGGAGGGAACATGG
GTTTCTCTAGAGGTTGGATCTTTTAAAACATATATTTGAATTCAGTGAGGTGGACTCTTTCTCCTCTAGG
CATACAGCTATGTGCCAGGACACACTTGACAAGACAGAGGGAGGTACATACACCCAGAGGCGGAAGAGGA
AATTTCACTCTGATTGTAAACATTGTGCTAACAGGAAATTGCTGGGCTAAGATACAAATAGGATGTTCAC
AGCTGGAACAAATATATGTTGAGTTAACATTTTTTTAAAAAATTTTAAATAAGTCACAATACTGATTTCT
CAACAAAATTGAGTATAGCAATGTTATCTGCAGGATCTTGGTTTATTATTTCACCATTTTCAGAGACTTG
ACCTTAACATGAAGTCTTAAACACATGGTGCCATAAAAGAAGCCCATTTACTATGTGGCATTTCATATAC
TCATGTGCAATACTTACTTCTTTCAGAAAATAATACAAAATGCATTAGAAGAAATACATTCATACCTGAA
AGATGTCAGTTGGACAACCTTCGTGCCCAAACAAATTACACATGTGTAGCAGAAATCTTATATCGCGGTG
TAAAACTCGTCAAAAATGTTATAAATGTGCAGACAGATTTGGGGAGTAAGTATATCGTTTATGTTTATAA
AATAAATAAAATTTCTTTTTCTTTTATGGGTTTACTTTTATTTTTGGAGAGTCATAGAAAATAATGGTAT
AGAATTACAGAAAGCATATCAGTGAAGAAAAAAGTTTAAATGCACTTTAAGGTCAATTTTAAAAACTAGG
TTATACAAACCTAACTAAAGTTCTTTTTCTGTTGTTCAAATTGTGTCTGCCGTAAGTCTGGTAGAAACAC
TTGAAATGGTTTACATAGATTATTCCCATTTTATTCATTTTCTCCTCCCTTCTTTTTATAACACCATTTG
TTCTGTATTCTAACACTTCTTTCACAATTATGCTCTGCTTCTAATAGAAATAAAATAAGCAAAGAAACTA
ATAAAACTCAAGCAAATCTACATGTTTAAACATAAAATACGGAGTATAGTTATCAAATTTTGGCAATAGA
ATTAATAACCGGATAAACCTTATTAAATAGAAAGGGGTTCTACTTGGGAAGTCAGATGTGAAATTTTCAA
ATTAAATGTAACATTTGATGGTAAATGCTAATTTTTTAAAATGGTGATTAATGAATAATCAACCATAAAG
AAGACAAAAGATGTCATTGCTCACAAGCAGTAAAGACATTTTTAGAAGGAAGAGAAGAGAAGCAGTAGGA
AAGGAGGAAGGGAGAGATAGATGATAGATAGATAATAGATAGATAGATAGATAGATAGATAGATAGATAG
AGACAGACAGACAGACAGAAAGAAAGAGAGAGACAGAAACAGAGAGACACAAAAAAAGAGGAAAGAGAAG
ACTGGGAGAAAGGGAAAGTAAGGGATGGAGAAAAAAGGGAGAGAGATAAAAAGAAGACAAAAACATAAAT
GAAAGCAAGGAATGATGATATATATCTGTTATGTGCTGCAGAGGCCTGCATGCAAGCTTGGCGTAATCAT
GGTCATAGCTGTTTCCTGTGTGAAATTGTTATCCGCTCACAATTCCACACAACATACGAGCCGGAAGCAT
AAAGTGTAAAGCCTGGGGTGCCTAATGAGTGAGCTAACTCACATTAATTGCGTTGCGCTCACTGCCCGCT
TTCCAGTCGGGAAACCTGTCGTGCCAGCTGCATTAATGAATCGGCCAACGCGCGGGGAGAGGCGGTTTGC
GTATTGGGCGCTCTTCCGCTTCCTCGCTCACTGACTCGCTGCGCTCGGTCGTTCGGCTGCGGCGAGCGGT
ATCAGCTCACTCAAAGGCGGTAATACGGTTATCCACAGAATCAGGGGATAACGCAGGAAAGAACATGTGA
GCAAAAGGCCAGCAAAAGGCCAGGAACCGTAAAAAGGCCGCGTTGCTGGCGTTTTTCCATAGGCTCCGCC
CCCCTGACGAGCATCACAAAAATCGACGCTCAAGTCAGAGGTGGCGAAACCCGACAGGACTATAAAGATA
CCAGGCGTTTCCCCCTGGAAGCTCCCTCGTGCGCTCTCCTGTTCCGACCCTGCCGCTTACCGGATACCTG
TCCGCCTTTCTCCCTTCGGGAAGCGTGGCGCTTTCTCATAGCTCACGCTGTAGGTATCTCAGTTCGGTGT
AGGTCGTTCGCTCCAAGCTGGGCTGTGTGCACGAACCCCCCGTTCAGCCCGACCGCTGCGCCTTATCCGG
TAACTATCGTCTTGAGTCCAACCCGGTAAGACACGACTTATCGCCACTGGCAGCAGCCACTGGTAACAGG
ATTAGCAGAGCGAGGTATGTAGGCGGTGCTACAGAGTTCTTGAAGTGGTGGCCTAACTACGGCTACACTA
GAAGAACAGTATTTGGTATCTGCGCTCTGCTGAAGCCAGTTACCTTCGGAAAAAGAGTTGGTAGCTCTTG
ATCCGGCAAACAAACCACCGCTGGTAGCGGTGGTTTTTTTGTTTGCAAGCAGCAGATTACGCGCAGAAAA
AAAGGATCTCAAGAAGATCCTTTGATCTTTTCTACGGGGTCTGACGCTCAGTGGAACGAAAACTCACGTT
AAGGGATTTTGGTCATGAGATTATCAAAAAGGATCTTCACCTAGATCCTTTTAAATTAAAAATGAAGTTT
TAAATCAATCTAAAGTATATATGAGTAAACTTGGTCTGACAGTTACCAATGCTTAATCAGTGAGGCACCT
ATCTCAGCGATCTGTCTATTTCGTTCATCCATAGTTGCCTGACTCCCCGTCGTGTAGATAACTACGATAC
GGGAGGGCTTACCATCTGGCCCCAGTGCTGCAATGATACCGCGAGACCCACGCTCACCGGCTCCAGATTT
ATCAGCAATAAACCAGCCAGCCGGAAGGGCCGAGCGCAGAAGTGGTCCTGCAACTTTATCCGCCTCCATC
CAGTCTATTAATTGTTGCCGGGAAGCTAGAGTAAGTAGTTCGCCAGTTAATAGTTTGCGCAACGTTGTTG
CCATTGCTACAGGCATCGTGGTGTCACGCTCGTCGTTTGGTATGGCTTCATTCAGCTCCGGTTCCCAACG
ATCAAGGCGAGTTACATGATCCCCCATGTTGTGCAAAAAAGCGGTTAGCTCCTTCGGTCCTCCGATCGTT
GTCAGAAGTAAGTTGGCCGCAGTGTTATCACTCATGGTTATGGCAGCACTGCATAATTCTCTTACTGTCA
TGCCATCCGTAAGATGCTTTTCTGTGACTGGTGAGTACTCAACCAAGTCATTCTGAGAATAGTGTATGCG
GCGACCGAGTTGCTCTTGCCCGGCGTCAATACGGGATAATACCGCGCCACATAGCAGAACTTTAAAAGTG
CTCATCATTGGAAAACGTTCTTCGGGGCGAAAACTCTCAAGGATCTTACCGCTGTTGAGATCCAGTTCGA
TGTAACCCACTCGTGCACCCAACTGATCTTCAGCATCTTTTACTTTCACCAGCGTTTCTGGGTGAGCAAA
AACAGGAAGGCAAAATGCCGCAAAAAAGGGAATAAGGGCGACACGGAAATGTTGAATACTCATACTCTTC
CTTTTTCAATATTATTGAAGCATTTATCAGGGTTATTGTCTCATGAGCGGATACATATTTGAATGTATTT
AGAAAAATAAACAAATAGGGGTTCCGCGCACATTTCCCCGAAAAGTGCCACCTGACGTCTAAGAAACCAT
TATTATCATGACATTAACCTATAAAAATAGGCGTATCACGAGGCCCTTTCGTC
Features (pLannotate 1.2.2; 13 found; start..end, strand, type, name):
    137..236     +  misc_feature   bom (fragment): basis of mobility region from pBR322
    242..399     -  CDS            lacZα (fragment): LacZα fragment of β-galactosidase; lacZ fragment
    917..1147    +  CDS            Ptprc (fragment): PTPRC_MOUSE - Also known as Ly-5. Experimental evidence at protein level: Swiss-Prot protein existence level 1. Protein tyrosine-protein phosphatase required for T-cell activation through the antigen receptor. Acts as a positive regulator of T-cell coactivation upon binding to DPP4. The first PTPase domain has enzymatic activity, while the second one seems to affect the substrate specificity of the first one. Upon T-cell activation, recruits and dephosphorylates SKAP1 and FYN (By similarity). Dephosphorylates LYN, and thereby modulates LYN activity. From Mus musculus (Mouse).
   2365..2505    +  CDS            Ptprc (fragment): PTPRC_MOUSE - Also known as Ly-5. Experimental evidence at protein level: Swiss-Prot protein existence level 1. Protein tyrosine-protein phosphatase required for T-cell activation through the antigen receptor. Acts as a positive regulator of T-cell coactivation upon binding to DPP4. The first PTPase domain has enzymatic activity, while the second one seems to affect the substrate specificity of the first one. Upon T-cell activation, recruits and dephosphorylates SKAP1 and FYN (By similarity). Dephosphorylates LYN, and thereby modulates LYN activity. From Mus musculus (Mouse).
   3386..3544    +  CDS            Ptprc (fragment): PTPRC_MOUSE - Also known as Ly-5. Experimental evidence at protein level: Swiss-Prot protein existence level 1. Protein tyrosine-protein phosphatase required for T-cell activation through the antigen receptor. Acts as a positive regulator of T-cell coactivation upon binding to DPP4. The first PTPase domain has enzymatic activity, while the second one seems to affect the substrate specificity of the first one. Upon T-cell activation, recruits and dephosphorylates SKAP1 and FYN (By similarity). Dephosphorylates LYN, and thereby modulates LYN activity. From Mus musculus (Mouse).
   4506..4522    -  protein_bind   lac operator: The lac repressor binds to the lac operator to inhibit transcription in E. coli. This inhibition can be relieved by adding lactose or isopropyl-β-D-thiogalactopyranoside (IPTG). lac repressor encoded by lacI
   4530..4560    -  promoter       lac promoter: promoter for the E. coli lac operon
   4575..4596    -  protein_bind   CAP binding site: CAP binding activates transcription in the presence of cAMP. E. coli catabolite activator protein
   4609..4701    -  CDS            lacI (fragment): lac repressor; lacI; The lac repressor binds to the lac operator to inhibit transcription in E. coli. This inhibition can be relieved by adding lactose or isopropyl-β-D-thiogalactopyranoside (IPTG).
   4884..5472    -  rep_origin     ori: high-copy-number ColE1/pMB1/pBR322/pUC origin of replication
   5643..6503    -  CDS            AmpR: β-lactamase; bla; confers resistance to ampicillin, carbenicillin, and related antibiotics
   6504..6608    -  promoter       AmpR promoter: bla
   6703..35      +  CDS            rop (fragment) (across the origin): Rop protein, which maintains plasmids at low copy number; rop
