[The description below was written by a language model from this plasmid's Addgene catalogue record and pLannotate feature annotations shown in this document.]
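Description:
p243_LTJ_4kbCD45.1Template is a homology-directed repair (HDR) donor plasmid for CRISPR-based gene editing, built in the pUC57 cloning backbone. It is a simple bacterial propagation vector rather than an expression construct. It replicates in E. coli at high copy from a ColE1/pUC-type origin and is selected through the β-lactamase (AmpR) gene driven by its own promoter. The other annotated backbone parts are pUC-type remnants that play no role in editing: the lac promoter, operator and CAP binding site, a lacZα fragment interrupted by the insert, and short fragments of lacI, bom and rop. The full sequence record is about 6.7 kb, which fits the 2.7 kb backbone plus the insert.

The payload is roughly 4 kb of mouse genomic DNA from the Ptprc locus, which encodes the CD45 (Ly-5) receptor-type tyrosine phosphatase, in its CD45.1 allelic form. The feature table detects three separate Ptprc coding fragments spread across the insert. This is what would be expected of exons separated by introns in a genomic fragment rather than a cDNA. No mammalian promoter, reporter or selection cassette is annotated, so the insert acts purely as a repair template, with the long flanking sequence providing the homology.

The depositor notes that a PAM mutation was introduced into the template, which should prevent Cas9 from re-cutting the donor or the repaired allele. The plasmid is meant to be used with a companion sgRNA targeting CD45.2, converting the CD45.2 allele to CD45.1. The associated work concerns plasmid-based editing of primary T cells. The record does not give the position of the allelic differences or of the PAM change.
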