Addgene plasmid #82663: p243_LTJ_4kbCD45.1Template
Purpose: 4kb HDR template for murine CD45.1
Depositing lab: Lukas Jeker. Depositing organization: University Hospital of Basel. Publication: Highly Efficient and Versatile Plasmid-Based Gene Editing in Primary T Cells. Kornete M, Marone R, Jeker LT. J Immunol. 2018 Feb 14. pii: jimmunol.1701121. doi: 10.4049/jimmunol.1701121. PubMed 29445007.
Backbone
  Vector backbone: pUC57
  Backbone manufacturer: Genscript
  Backbone size w/o insert (bp): 2710
  Vector type: HDR template for gene editing
Growth in bacteria
  Bacterial resistance: Ampicillin, 100 μg/mL
  Growth temperature: 37°C
  Growth strain: DH5alpha
  Copy number: High Copy
Gene/Insert
  Gene/Insert name: 4kb genomic DNA sequence from murine CD45.1
  Species: M. musculus (mouse)
  Cloning method: Unknown
  Sequencing primers: 5′ M13pUC-fwd; 3′ M13pUC-rev
Terms and licenses: Academic/Nonprofit Terms; Industry Terms: Not Available to Industry
Depositor comments: This HDR template can be used in conjunction with sgRNA CD45.2 (Addgene ID 82672). In the template we introduced a PAM mutation. These plasmids were previously associated with the following preprint: Highly efficient and versatile plasmid-based gene editing in primary T cells bioRxiv. 13 January 2018. doi:10.1101/247544
How to cite: p243_LTJ_4kbCD45.1Template was a gift from Lukas Jeker (Addgene plasmid # 82663 ; http://n2t.net/addgene:82663 ; RRID:Addgene_82663)
