>Addgene plasmid #82663 | p243_LTJ_4kbCD45.1Template | addgene partial sequence | sequence record 163701 | M13pUC-Fwd 5'-CCCAGTCACGACGTTGTAAAACG-3'
ACCTCGCGAATGCATCTAGATATCGGATCCCGGGTTAATTCACCAAGTATTATTGAATTGTTGATAACAG
ACAGATATATCATAAACCCGAGTTAATGATAATGAACAAAATAGACTAGTTATGGTTCTCATGGACTTTT
CAATTTAGTTGGAAAGATAGATACCAAACCAATAATTATCATAGTATAAACTGGGATCTTTTATAGGAGA
AAGGATTTCAAAATAATGATGTAGGGGTACATGATACAGTTCTTCTATTTTTCATATTCCTGGAGATACT
GTGCTACAACCTACAATCTGCTTTGGTGATATTTTGGTATATTACCTCTGCTATATGCTAATTATTCTTT
TACTTCTGCTTGCTGAGTACTGAATTTGAAACCCAAAATACACTTATTTCATCAGATCATTCTCTGTACA
AAAGAATATGTTAAGACATTTGTATCCAATGTAGTATCATTCATTCTCGATGATGATTGTACTAATTTCC
TTTTTTTTTTTTTCCAGCTGCCATGTTTGGGAACATTACTGTGAATTACACCTATGAATCTAGTAATCAG
ACTTTTAAGGCAGACCTCAAAGATGTCCAAAATGCTAAGTGTGGAAATGAGGATTGTGAAAACGTGTTAA
ATAATCTAGAAGAATGCTCACAGATAAAAAACATCAGTGTGTCTAATGACTCATGTGCTCCAGCTACAAC
TATAGATTTATATGTACCACCAGGTGAATGTCAATTTCTCTCTATCTGGGTATTTAGAGCAACAGAAGGA
TTTCATGTATGTGTTCCTGTGCTTCTTCAAGCTAATGTGGTCAGAAAAAAGAACCGAGGGAAAGCAAGTG
AGCTTTGATAAGAGTGTGTTTCCTGCTGAGAACCCCGGAGAGCAGAGAGAAATACACACTTATTCCTTAG
GACCACCACCTGGCTCTCTTATTTCTTTTATAA
