>Addgene plasmid #82663 | p243_LTJ_4kbCD45.1Template | addgene partial sequence | sequence record 163704 | M13pUC-Rev 5'-AGCGGATAACAATTTCACACAGG-3'
CCAAGCTTGCATGCAGGCCTCTGCAGTCGACACATAACAGATATATATCATCATTCCTTGCTTTCATTTA
TGTTTTTGTCTTCTTTTTATCTCTCTCCCTTTTTTCTCCATCCCTTACTTTCCCTTTCTCCCAGTCTTCT
CTTTCCTCTTTTTTTGTGTCTCTCTGTTTCTGTCTCTCTCTTTCTTTCTGTCTGTCTGTCTGTCTCTATC
TATCTATCTATCTATCTATCTATCTATCTATTATCTATCTATCATCTATCTCTCCCTTCCTCCTTTCCTA
CTGCTTCTCTTCTCTTCCTTCTAAAAATGTCTTTACTGCTTGTGAGCAATGACATCTTTTGTCTTCTTTA
TGGTTGATTATTCATTAATCACCATTTTAAAAAATTAGCATTTACCATCAAATGTTACATTTAATTTGAA
AATTTCACATCTGACTTCCCAAGTAGAACCCCTTTCTATTTAATAAGGTTTATCCGGTTATTAATTCTAT
TGCCAAAATTTGATAACTATACTCCGTATTTTATGTTTAAACATGTAGATTTGCTTGAGTTTTATTAGTT
TCTTTGCTTATTTTATTTCTATTAGAAGCAGAGCATAATTGTGAAAGAAGTGTTAGAATACAGAACAAAT
GGTGTTATAAAAAGAAGGGAGGAGAAAATGAATAAAATGGGAATAATCTATGTAAACCATTTCAAGTGTT
TCTACCAGACTTACGGCAGACACAATTTGAACAACAGAAAAAGAACTTTAGTTAGGTTTGTATAACCTAG
TTTTTAAAATTGACCTTAAAGTGCATTTAAACTTTTTTCTTCACTGATATGCTTTCTGTAATTCTATACC
ATTATTTTCTATGACTCTCCAAAAATAAAAGTAAACC
